Addgene plasmid #215586: pGAL4-DBD-HOXC4-WT
Purpose: For overexpression of Gal4-DBD HOXC4 WT
Depositing lab: Denes Hnisz. Depositing organization: Max Planck Institute for Molecular Genetics. Publication: An activity-specificity trade-off encoded in human transcription factors. Naderi J, Magalhaes AP, Kibar G, Stik G, Zhang Y, Mackowiak SD, Wieler HM, Rossi F, Buschow R, Christou-Kent M, Alcoverro-Bertran M, Graf T, Vingron M, Hnisz D. Nat Cell Biol. 2024 Aug;26(8):1309-1321. doi: 10.1038/s41556-024-01411-0. Epub 2024 Jul 5. PubMed 38969762.
Backbone
  Vector backbone: pGAL4-DBD-MCS
  Vector type: Mammalian Expression
Growth in bacteria
  Bacterial resistance: Ampicillin, 100 μg/mL
  Growth temperature: 37°C
  Growth strain: DH5alpha
  Copy number: High Copy
Gene/Insert
  Gene/Insert name: HOXC4
  Species: H. sapiens (human)
  Entrez Gene: HOXC4 (a.k.a. HOX3, HOX3E, cp19)
  Cloning method: Gibson Cloning
Terms and licenses: Academic/Nonprofit Terms; Industry Terms: Not Available to Industry
How to cite: pGAL4-DBD-HOXC4-WT was a gift from Denes Hnisz (Addgene plasmid # 215586 ; http://n2t.net/addgene:215586 ; RRID:Addgene_215586)
