[The description below was written by a language model from this plasmid's Addgene catalogue record and pLannotate feature annotations shown in this document.]
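Description:
pGAL4-DBD-HOXC4-WT is a mammalian expression plasmid of about 6.3 kb, built on the pGAL4-DBD-MCS backbone, for overexpressing human HOXC4 sequence fused to the DNA-binding domain of the yeast transcriptional activator GAL4. It is propagated in E. coli as a high-copy plasmid through a ColE1/pUC-type origin and selected with ampicillin via the β-lactamase gene. An f1 origin is also present. A separate cassette, made up of the SV40 enhancer/early promoter, the neo (nptII) coding sequence and an SV40 polyadenylation signal, provides a marker that could be used for G418 selection in mammalian cells.

The expression unit is driven by the CMV immediate-early enhancer and promoter and terminated by the bovine growth hormone polyadenylation signal. The GAL4 DNA-binding domain lies upstream and the HOXC4 sequence immediately downstream, consistent with an N-terminal GAL4-DBD fusion assembled by Gibson cloning. The HOXC4 annotation spans only about 420 nt and is flagged as a fragment, so the insert appears to be a portion of the wild-type protein rather than the full coding sequence. The record does not say which region was cloned. T7 and SP6 promoters flank the insert, as is common in this type of backbone. The short annotations for lacI, ble, an HIV-1 LTR and bom are probably backbone remnants or incidental matches.

Fusions of this kind tether a candidate protein region to GAL4 UAS sites so that its transcriptional activity can be measured with a UAS-driven reporter. The record itself states only overexpression of the fusion as the purpose. "WT" in the name suggests it is a wild-type reference for comparison with variant constructs.
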