Features (pLannotate 1.2.2; 22 found; start..end, strand, type, name):
    447..539     +  CDS            lacI (fragment): lac repressor; lacI; The lac repressor binds to the lac operator to inhibit transcription in E. coli. This inhibition can be relieved by adding lactose or isopropyl-β-D-thiogalactopyranoside (IPTG).
    552..573     +  protein_bind   CAP binding site: CAP binding activates transcription in the presence of cAMP. E. coli catabolite activator protein
    588..618     +  promoter       lac promoter: promoter for the E. coli lac operon
    626..642     +  protein_bind   lac operator: The lac repressor binds to the lac operator to inhibit transcription in E. coli. This inhibition can be relieved by adding lactose or isopropyl-β-D-thiogalactopyranoside (IPTG). lac repressor encoded by lacI
    715..836     -  polyA_signal   SV40 poly(A) signal: SV40 polyadenylation signal
    831..989     -  CDS            ble (fragment): BLE_KLEPN - Experimental evidence at protein level: Swiss-Prot protein existence level 1. Binding protein with a strong affinity to the bleomycin family of antibiotics. Binds to CL990; an antimitotic-antibiotic compound. From Klebsiella pneumoniae.
   1013..1804    -  CDS            neo: KKA2_KLEPN - Also known as kan, nptII. Experimental evidence at protein level: Swiss-Prot protein existence level 1. Resistance to kanamycin, neomycin, paromomycin, ribostamycin, butirosin and gentamicin B. From Klebsiella pneumoniae.
   1871..2200    -  promoter       SV40 promoter: SV40 enhancer and early promoter
   2214..2642    -  rep_origin     f1 ori (sequence partly withheld): f1 bacteriophage origin of replication; arrow indicates direction of (+) strand synthesis
   2663..2684    -  promoter       SV40 promoter (fragment): SV40 enhancer and early promoter
   2688..2912    -  polyA_signal   bGH poly(A) signal: bovine growth hormone polyadenylation signal
   2938..2956    +  promoter       SP6 promoter: promoter for bacteriophage SP6 RNA polymerase
   2975..3394    -  CDS            HOXC4 (fragment): HXC4_HUMAN - Also known as HOX3E. Experimental evidence at protein level: Swiss-Prot protein existence level 1. Sequence-specific transcription factor which is part of a developmental regulatory system that provides cells with specific positional identities on the anterior-posterior axis. From Homo sapiens (Human).
   3404..3844    -  CDS            GAL4 DNA binding domain: DNA binding domain of the GAL4 transcriptional activator; Saccharomyces cerevisiae GAL4 (truncated)
   3907..3925    -  promoter       T7 promoter: promoter for bacteriophage T7 RNA polymerase
   3941..3974    -  LTR            5' LTR (truncated) (fragment): truncated 5' long terminal repeat (LTR) from HIV-1
   3970..4173    -  promoter       CMV promoter: human cytomegalovirus (CMV) immediate early promoter
   4174..4553    -  enhancer       CMV enhancer: human cytomegalovirus immediate early enhancer
   4708..4760    +  misc_feature   bom (fragment): basis of mobility region from pBR322
   4819..4923    +  promoter       AmpR promoter: bla
   4924..5784    +  CDS            AmpR: β-lactamase; bla; confers resistance to ampicillin, carbenicillin, and related antibiotics
   5955..264     +  rep_origin     ori (across the origin): high-copy-number ColE1/pMB1/pBR322/pUC origin of replication
>Addgene plasmid #215586 | pGAL4-DBD-HOXC4-WT | addgene full sequence | sequence record 430421 | Addgene NGS Result
GGTTCGTGCACACAGCCCAGCTTGGAGCGAACGACCTACACCGAACTGAGATACCTACAGCGTGAGCTAT
GAGAAAGCGCCACGCTTCCCGAAGGGAGAAAGGCGGACAGGTATCCGGTAAGCGGCAGGGTCGGAACAGG
AGAGCGCACGAGGGAGCTTCCAGGGGGAAACGCCTGGTATCTTTATAGTCCTGTCGGGTTTCGCCACCTC
TGACTTGAGCGTCGATTTTTGTGATGCTCGTCAGGGGGGCGGAGCCTATGGAAAAACGCCAGCAACGCGG
CCTTTTTACGGTTCCTGGCCTTTTGCTGGCCTTTTGCTCACATGTTCTTTCCTGCGTTATCCCCTGATTC
TGTGGATAACCGTATTACCGCCTTTGAGTGAGCTGATACCGCTCGCCGCAGCCGAACGACCGAGCGCAGC
GAGTCAGTGAGCGAGGAAGCGGAAGAGCGCCCAATACGCAAACCGCCTCTCCCCGCGCGTTGGCCGATTC
ATTAATGCAGCTGGCACGACAGGTTTCCCGACTGGAAAGCGGGCAGTGAGCGCAACGCAATTAATGTGAG
TTAGCTCACTCATTAGGCACCCCAGGCTTTACACTTTATGCTTCCGGCTCGTATGTTGTGTGGAATTGTG
AGCGGATAACAATTTCACACAGGAAACAGCTATGACCATGATTACGCCAAGCTCTAGCTAGAGGTCGACG
GTATACAGACATGATAAGATACATTGATGAGTTTGGACAAACCACAACTAGAATGCAGTGAAAAAAATGC
TTTATTTGTGAAATTTGTGATGCTATTGCTTTATTTGTAACCATTATAAGCTGCAATAAACAAGTTGGGG
TGGGCGAAGAACTCCAGCATGAGATCCCCGCGCTGGAGGATCATCCAGCCGGCGTCCCGGAAAACGATTC
CGAAGCCCAACCTTTCATAGAAGGCGGCGGTGGAATCGAAATCTCGTGATGGCAGGTTGGGCGTCGCTTG
GTCGGTCATTTCGAACCCCAGAGTCCCGCTCAGAAGAACTCGTCAAGAAGGCGATAGAAGGCGATGCGCT
GCGAATCGGGAGCGGCGATACCGTAAAGCACGAGGAAGCGGTCAGCCCATTCGCCGCCAAGCTCTTCAGC
AATATCACGGGTAGCCAACGCTATGTCCTGATAGCGGTCCGCCACACCCAGCCGGCCACAGTCGATGAAT
CCAGAAAAGCGGCCATTTTCCACCATGATATTCGGCAAGCAGGCATCGCCATGGGTCACGACGAGATCCT
CGCCGTCGGGCATGCGCGCCTTGAGCCTGGCGAACAGTTCGGCTGGCGCGAGCCCCTGATGCTCTTCGTC
CAGATCATCCTGATCGACAAGACCGGCTTCCATCCGAGTACGTGCTCGCTCGATGCGATGTTTCGCTTGG
TGGTCGAATGGGCAGGTAGCCGGATCAAGCGTATGCAGCCGCCGCATTGCATCAGCCATGATGGATACTT
TCTCGGCAGGAGCAAGGTGAGATGACAGGAGATCCTGCCCCGGCACTTCGCCCAATAGCAGCCAGTCCCT
TCCCGCTTCAGTGACAACGTCGAGCACAGCTGCGCAAGGAACGCCCGTCGTGGCCAGCCACGATAGCCGC
GCTGCCTCGTCCTGCAGTTCATTCAGGGCACCGGACAGGTCGGTCTTGACAAAAAGAACCGGGCGCCCCT
GCGCTGACAGCCGGAACACGGCGGCATCAGAGCAGCCGATTGTCTGTTGTGCCCAGTCATAGCCGAATAG
CCTCTCCACCCAAGCGGCCGGAGAACCTGCGTGCAATCCATCTTGTTCAATCATGCGAAACGATCCTCAT
CCTGTCTCTTGATCAGATCCGAAAATGGATATACAAGCTCCCGGGAGCTTTTTGCAAAAGCCTAGGCCTC
CAAAAAAGCCTCCTCACTACTTCTGGAATAGCTCAGAGGCAGAGGCGGCCTCGGCCTCTGCATAAATAAA
AAAAATTAGTCAGCCATGGGGCGGAGAATGGGCGGAACTGGGCGGAGTTAGGGGCGGGATGGGCGGAGTT
AGGGGCGGGACTATGGTTGCTGACTAATTGAGATGCATGCTTTGCATACTTCTGCCTGCTGGGGAGCCTG
GGGACTTTCCACACCTGGTTGCTGACTAATTGAGATGCATGCTTTGCATACTTCTGCCTGCTGGGGAGCC
TGGGGACTTTCCACACCCTAACTGACACACATTCCACAGAATTAATTCGCGTTAAATTTTTGTTAAATCA
GCTCATTTTTTAACCAATAGGCCGAAATCGGCAAAATCCCTTATAAATCAAAAGAATAGACCGAGATAGG
GT
[37 nt withheld, positions 2313-2349]
AAAGAACGTGGACTCCAACGTCAAAGG
[49 nt withheld, positions 2377-2425]
T
[91 nt withheld, positions 2427-2517]
G
[124 nt withheld, positions 2519-2642]
GGGGATACCCCCTAGAGCCCCAGCTGGTTCTTTCCGCCTCAGAAGCCATAGAGCCCACCGCATCCCCAGC
ATGCCTGCTATTGTCTTCCCAATCCTCCCCCTTGCTGTCCTGCCCCACCCCACCCCCCAGAATAGAATGA
CACCTACTCAGACAATGCGATGCAATTTCCTCATTTTATTAGGAAAGGACAGTGGGAGTGGCACCTTCCA
GGGTCAAGGAAGGCACGGGGGAGGGGCAAACAACAGATGGCTGGCAACTAGAAGGCACAGTCGAGGCTGA
TCAGCGAGCTCTAGCATTTAGGTGACACTATAGAATAGGGCCCTCTAGACATTTTCATCCATGGGTAGAC
TATGGGTTGCTTGCTGGCGGCGCTGGAGGGATGGTCGGGGGCTGGCTGGCTGCAGGCTGGCGGGGCTGGG
GACGGGGAGGCGGAGGCGCCTGAGAGAGGCGCCGGCTCGCAGAGCGACTGTGATTTCTCGGGGTGGTGGT
GGCCCGCCTGGGCCGGCCCGTGGCCTCGCGAATTGCCGGGCCCCTGGAGACTGGTGCAGCTATACTGGCG
CTCAGGGTAGCTAGGGCGCGGAGGCGGTGGTGGGTACAGCTCCTGGTGGTGATGCTGGAATCCCGATTCC
CTGGTCCGGCCGTAATATTCCGGACTGTGTTCAGGGATGTAGCTATTTTGCGAATATTCTTCGCATGGAG
GAAATTTCGGATCGATGTAGTTAGAGTCCATCAAATACGAGCTCATGATCATATGTATCGCCGATACAGT
CAACTGTCTTTGACCTTTGTTACTACTCTCTTCCGATGATGATGTCGCACTTATTCTATGCTGTCTCAAT
GTTAGAGGCATATCAGTCTCCACTGAAGCCAATCTATCTGTGACGGCATCTTTATTCACATTATCTTGTA
CAAATAATCCTGTTAACAATGCTTTTATATCCTGTAAAGAATCCATTTTCAAAATCATGTCAAGGTCTTC
TCGAGGAAAAATCAGTAGAAATAGCTGTTCCAGTCTTTCTAGCCTTGATTCCACTTCTGTCAGATGTGCC
CTAGTCAGCGGAGACCTTTTGGTTTTGGGAGAGTAGCGACACTCCCAGTTGTTCTTCAGACACTTGGCGC
ACTTCGGTTTTTCTTTGGAGCACTTGAGCTTTTTAAGTCGGCAAATATCGCATGCTTGTTCGATAGAAGA
CAGTAGCTTCATGAATTCCAGCACACTGGCGGCCGTTACTAGTGGATCCGAGCTCGGTACCAAGCTTGGG
TCTCCCTATAGTGAGTCGTATTAATTTCGATAAGCCAGTAAGCAGTGGGTTCTCTAGTTAGCCAGAGAGC
TCTGCTTATATAGACCTCCCACCGTACACGCCTACCGCCCATTTGCGTCAATGGGGCGGAGTTGTTACGA
CATTTTGGAAAGTCCCGTTGATTTTGGTGCCAAAACAAACTCCCATTGACGTCAATGGGGTGGAGACTTG
GAAATCCCCGTGAGTCAAACCGCTATCCACGCCCATTGATGTACTGCCAAAACCGCATCACCATGGTAAT
AGCGATGACTAATACGTAGATGTACTGCCAAGTAGGAAAGTCCCATAAGGTCATGTACTGGGCATAATGC
CAGGCGGGCCATTTACCGTCATTGACGTCAATAGGGGGCGTACTTGGCATATGATACACTTGATGTACTG
CCAAGTGGGCAGTTTACCGTAAATACTCCACCCATTGACGTCAATGGAAAGTCCCTATTGGCGTTACTAT
GGGAACATACGTCATTATTGACGTCAATGGGCGGGGGTCGTTGGGCGGTCAGCCAGGCGGGCCATTTACC
GTAAGTTATGTAACGCGGAACTCCATATATGGGCTATGAACTAATGACCCCGTAATTGATTACTATTAAT
AACTAGTCAATAATCAATGTCAACGCGTATATCTGGCCCGTACATCGCGAAGCAGCGCAAAACGCCTAAC
CCTAAGCAGATTCTTCATGCAATTGTCGGTCAAGCCTTGCCTTGTTGTAGCTTAAATTTTGCTCGCGCAC
TACTCAGCGACCTCCAACACACAAGCAGGGAGCAGATACTGGCTTAACTATGCGGCATCAGAGCAGATTG
TACTGAGAGTGCACCATAGGGGATCGGGAGATCTCCCGATCCGTCGACGTCAGGTGGCACTTTTCGGGGA
AATGTGCGCGGAACCCCTATTTGTTTATTTTTCTAAATACATTCAAATATGTATCCGCTCATGAGACAAT
AACCCTGATAAATGCTTCAATAATATTGAAAAAGGAAGAGTATGAGTATTCAACATTTCCGTGTCGCCCT
TATTCCCTTTTTTGCGGCATTTTGCCTTCCTGTTTTTGCTCACCCAGAAACGCTGGTGAAAGTAAAAGAT
GCTGAAGATCAGTTGGGTGCACGAGTGGGTTACATCGAACTGGATCTCAACAGCGGTAAGATCCTTGAGA
GTTTTCGCCCCGAAGAACGTTTTCCAATGATGAGCACTTTTAAAGTTCTGCTATGTGGCGCGGTATTATC
CCGTATTGACGCCGGGCAAGAGCAACTCGGTCGCCGCATACACTATTCTCAGAATGACTTGGTTGAGTAC
TCACCAGTCACAGAAAAGCATCTTACGGATGGCATGACAGTAAGAGAATTATGCAGTGCTGCCATAACCA
TGAGTGATAACACTGCGGCCAACTTACTTCTGACAACGATCGGAGGACCGAAGGAGCTAACCGCTTTTTT
GCACAACATGGGGGATCATGTAACTCGCCTTGATCGTTGGGAACCGGAGCTGAATGAAGCCATACCAAAC
GACGAGCGTGACACCACGATGCCTGTAGCAATGGCAACAACGTTGCGCAAACTATTAACTGGCGAACTAC
TTACTCTAGCTTCCCGGCAACAATTAATAGACTGGATGGAGGCGGATAAAGTTGCAGGACCACTTCTGCG
CTCGGCCCTTCCGGCTGGCTGGTTTATTGCTGATAAATCTGGAGCCGGTGAGCGTGGGTCTCGCGGTATC
ATTGCAGCACTGGGGCCAGATGGTAAGCCCTCCCGTATCGTAGTTATCTACACGACGGGAAGTCAGGCAA
CTATGGATGAACGAAATAGACAGATCGCTGAGATAGGTGCCTCACTGATTAAGCATTGGTAACTGTCAGA
CCAAGTTTACTCATATATACTTTAGATTGATTTAAAACTTCATTTTTAATTTAAAAGGATCTAGGTGAAG
ATCCTTTTTGATAATCTCATGACCAAAATCCCTTAACGTGAGTTTTCGTTCCACTGAGCGTCAGACCCCG
TAGAAAAGATCAAAGGATCTTCTTGAGATCCTTTTTTTCTGCGCGTAATCTGCTGCTTGCAAACAAAAAA
ACCACCGCTACCAGCGGTGGTTTGTTTGCCGGATCAAGAGCTACCAACTCTTTTTCCGAAGGTAACTGGC
TTCAGCAGAGCGCAGATACCAAATACTGTTCTTCTAGTGTAGCCGTAGTTAGGCCACCACTTCAAGAACT
CTGTAGCACCGCCTACATACCTCGCTCTGCTAATCCTGTTACCAGTGGCTGCTGCCAGTGGCGATAAGTC
GTGTCTTACCGGGTTGGACTCAAGACGATAGTTACCGGATAAGGCGCAGCGGTCGGGCTGAACGGGG
